Addgene plasmid #72209: pCMV5-Flag-Ago2-FDM2
Purpose: Mammalian expression of aa 1-517 of human Ago2
Depositing lab: Mien-Chie Hung. Depositing organization: University of Texas MD Anderson Cancer Center. Publication: EGFR modulates microRNA maturation in response to hypoxia through phosphorylation of AGO2. Shen J, Xia W, Khotskaya YB, Huo L, Nakanishi K, Lim SO, Du Y, Wang Y, Chang WC, Chen CH, Hsu JL, Wu Y, Lam YC, James BP, Liu X, Liu CG, Patel DJ, Hung MC. Nature. 2013 May 16;497(7449):383-7. doi: 10.1038/nature12080. Epub 2013 May 1. PubMed 23636329.
Backbone
  Vector backbone: pCMV5
  Backbone size w/o insert (bp): 4700
  Total vector size (bp): 6251
  Modifications to backbone: Modified by Hung's lab
  Vector type: Mammalian Expression
  Selectable markers: none
Growth in bacteria
  Bacterial resistance: Ampicillin, 100 μg/mL
  Growth temperature: 37°C
  Growth strain: DH5alpha
  Copy number: High Copy
Gene/Insert
  Gene/Insert name: argonaute RISC catalytic component 2 (alt name: EIF2C2)
  Species: H. sapiens (human)
  Insert size (bp): 1551
  Mutation: Δ 518-860
  GenBank ID: NM_012154.3
  Entrez Gene: AGO2 (a.k.a. CASC7, EIF2C2, LESKRES, LINC00980, PPD, Q10)
  Promoter: CMV
  Tag / fusion protein: FLAG (N terminal on backbone)
  Cloning method: Restriction Enzyme; 5′ cloning site BamHI (not destroyed); 3′ cloning site EcoRI (not destroyed)
  Sequencing primers: 5′ CMV-F; 3′ hGH-PA-R
Terms and licenses: Academic/Nonprofit Terms; Industry Terms: Not Available to Industry
How to cite: pCMV5-Flag-Ago2-FDM2 was a gift from Mien-Chie Hung (Addgene plasmid # 72209 ; http://n2t.net/addgene:72209 ; RRID:Addgene_72209)
