[The description below was written by a language model from this plasmid's Addgene catalogue record.]
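Description:
pCMV5-Flag-Ago2-FDM2 is a mammalian expression plasmid of about 6.25 kb, built on a pCMV5 backbone that the depositing lab modified in ways the record does not detail. It is propagated in E. coli as a high-copy plasmid under ampicillin selection. No mammalian selectable marker is listed, so it is suited to transient transfection rather than direct drug selection of stable lines. No feature table is provided. Elements such as the bacterial origin are therefore not documented, although the 3′ sequencing primer suggests that a human growth hormone polyadenylation signal lies downstream of the cloning site.

The payload is a 1,551 bp fragment of human AGO2 (argonaute RISC catalytic component 2, also called EIF2C2). It encodes residues 1–517 of the protein, with residues 518–860 deleted. The fragment sits between BamHI and EcoRI sites, both retained, and is transcribed from the CMV promoter. A FLAG epitope supplied by the backbone is fused to its N terminus, allowing detection or immunoprecipitation with anti-FLAG reagents. The truncation removes the C-terminal portion of the protein, which in full-length AGO2 contains the PIWI domain responsible for slicer activity, so the product should be regarded as a domain-mapping fragment rather than a functional argonaute.

The stated purpose is simply mammalian expression of this N-terminal portion of Ago2. The associated publication concerns EGFR-dependent phosphorylation of AGO2 and its effect on microRNA maturation under hypoxia. The construct is therefore probably one of a deletion series for locating interaction or modification regions within AGO2, though the record does not say so explicitly.
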