>Addgene plasmid #72209 | pCMV5-Flag-Ago2-FDM2 | addgene partial sequence | sequence record 133403 | CMV-F 5'-CGCAAATGGGCGGTAGGCGTG-3'
ACCGTCAGAATTAATTCAGATCTGGTACCACGCCGTATCGATAAGCTTACCATGGATTACAAGGATGACG
ACGATAAGGGATCCATGTACTCGGGAGCCGGCCCCGCACTTGCACCTCCTGCGCCGCCGCCCCCCATCCA
AGGATATGCCTTCAAGCCTCCACCTAGACCCGACTTTGGGACCTCCGGGAGAACAATCAAATTACAGGCC
AATTTCTTCGAAATGGACATCCCCAAAATTGACATCTATCATTATGAATTGGATATCAAGCCAGAGAAGT
GCCCGAGGAGAGTTAACAGGGAAATCGTGGAACACATGGTCCAGCACTTTAAAACACAGATCTTTGGGGA
TCGGAAGCCCGTGTTTGACGGCAGGAAGAATCTATACACAGCCATGCCCCTTCCGATTGGGAGGGACAAG
GTGGAGCTGGAGGTCACGCTGCCAGGAGAAGGCAAGGATCGCATCTTCAAGGTGTCCATCAAGTGGGTGT
CCTGCGTGAGCTTGCAGGCGTTACACGATGCACTTTCAGGGCGGCTGCCCAGCGTCCCTTTTGAGACGAT
CCAGGCCCTGGACGTGGTCATGAGGCACTTGCCATCCATGAGGTACACCCCCGTGGGCCGCTCCTTCTTC
ACCGCGTCCGAAGGCTGCTCTAACCCTCTTGGCGGGGGCCGAGAAGTGTGGTTTGGCTTCCATCAGTCCG
TCCGGCCTTCTCTCTGGAAAATGATGCTGAATATTGATGTGTCAGCAACAGCGTTTTACAAGGCACAGCC
AGTAATCGAGTTTGTTTGTGAAGTTT
