>Addgene plasmid #72209 | pCMV5-Flag-Ago2-FDM2 | addgene partial sequence | sequence record 133404 | hGH-PA-R 5'-CCAGCTTGGTTCCCAATAGA-3'
CCTTGCTCCATACCACCCCCCTCCACCCCATAATATTATAGAAGGACACCTAGTCAGACAAAATGATGCA
ACTTAATTTTATTAGGACAAGGCTGGTGGGCACTGGAGTGGCAACTTCCAGGGCCAGGAGAGGCACTGGG
GAGGGGTCACAGGGATGCCACGGAATTGCTCGAGGGTTCTAGAATCGATGATATCGAATTCTTACAGCTG
CAGGCCCGCATACGTGTTCTTCAGGTGCCGGAACATGGGCTCCACGCTGTCCGCCCCCTGCGCGTATTTG
CAGAAGCACGGCTGGCCCTGGATGGGCATGCCGGCGTCTCTCGAGATCTTTCTGAGCTGCTCTGTGAAGG
ACTTCAGATGGACTTCCGTGCACTGGCGCTGGGGGGCGAAGCACGCAATGGCCCACACCTTGATCTCGAT
GCCCGTGTGGAACTGCTTGTTCCGCATGTCCCAGACGCCCTGGACAGGGGTCGCAATAGCTTTATTCCTG
CCCCCGTAGAGGATGGAGGGCGGCTGCAGCACCCGCCCAGTCACGTCTGTCATCTCATCTTTGACCATGA
TTCCAAATTCACGGACGTATGGATCTGTGTTGAAACTTGCACTTCGCATCAATTTGCTAATCTCTTCTTG
CCGATCGGGCGCCGACCTAGCAGTCGCTCTGATCATGGTTGAGGTCTGATTGTCCGTTAATTTTTTAATA
CATCTTTGTCCTGCCACAATGTTACAGACCTCCAGGGGAAGGTAGGTGTGTTTCTGCTCCTGTCCGACTT
GTAAACATGGGAGGTGGGGGTAGCGCA
